>Addgene plasmid #189806 | E42_gRunx3_gRNA3_dTet_mTurquoise2 | addgene full sequence | sequence record 375717 | Addgene NGS Result
GCATATGGTGCACTCTCAGTACAATCTGCTCTGATGCCGCATAGTTAAGCCAGTAAGCTTTTTGCAAAAG
CCTAGGCCTCCAAAAAAGCCTCCTCACTACTTCTGGAATAGCTCAGAGGCCGAGGCGGCCTCGGCCTCTG
CATAAATAAAAAAAATTAGTCAGCCATGGGGCGGAGAATGGGCGGAACTGGGCGGAGTTAGGGGCGGGAT
GGGCGGAGTTAGGGGCGGGACTATGGTTGCTGACTAATTGAGATGCATGCTTTGCATACTTCTGCCTGCT
GGGGAGCCTGGGGACTTTCCACACCTGGTTGCTGACTAATTGAGATGCATGCTTTGCATACTTCTGCCTG
CTGGGGAGCCTGGGGACTTTCCACACCCTAACTGACACACATTCCACAGCCGGATCTACACTCCGCTATC
GCTACGTGACTGGGTCATGGCTGCGCCCCGACACCCGCCAACACCCGCTGACGCGCCCTGACGGGCTTGT
CTGCTCCCGGCATCCGCTTACAGACAAGCTGTGACCGTCTCCGGGAGCTGCATGTGTCAGAGGTTTTCAC
CGTCATCACCGAAACGCGCGAGGCAGCCAGCTTACCTCCCGGTGGTGGGTCGGTGGTCCCTGGGCAGGGG
TCTCCCGATCCCGGACGAGCCCCCAAATGAAAGACCCCCGCTGACGGGTAGTCAATCACTCAGAGGAGAC
CCTCCCAAGGAACAGCGAGACCACAAGTCGGATGCAACTGCAAGAGGGTTTATTGGATACACGGGTACCC
GGGCGACTCAGTCAATCGGAGGACTGGCGCCCCGAGTGAGGGGTTGTGGGCTCTTTTATTGAGCTCGGGG
AGCAGAAGCGCGCGAACAGAAGCGAGAAGCGAACTGATTGGTTAGTTCAAATAAGGCACAGGGTCATTTC
AGGTCCTTGGGGCACCCTGGAAACATCTGATGGTTCTCTAGGGTCGACCCTGTTCCATCTGTTCCTGACC
TTGATCTGAACTTCTCTATTCTCAGTTATGTATTTTTCCATGCCTTGCAAAATGGCGTTACTTAAGCTAG
CTTGCCAAACCTACAGGTGGGGTCTTTCATTCCCCCCTTTTTCTGGAGACTAAATAAAATCTTTTATTTT
ATCTATGGCTCGTACTCTATAGGCTTCAGCTGGTGATATTGTTGAGTCAAAACTAGAGCCTGGACCACTG
ATATCCTGTCTTTAACAAATTGGACTAATCGATTTACTTGTACAGCTCGTCCATGCCGAGAGTGATCCCG
GCGGCGGTCACGAACTCCAGCAGGACCATGTGATCGCGCTTCTCGTTGGGGTCTTTGCTCAGCTTGGACT
GGGTGCTCAGGTAGTGGTTGTCGGGCAGCAGCACGGGGCCGTCGCCGATGGGGGTGTTCTGCTGGTAGTG
GTCGGCGAGCTGCACGCCGCCGTCCTCGATGTTGTGGCGGATCTTGAAGTTGGCCTTGATGCCGTTCTTC
TGCTTGTCGGCGGTGATATAGACGTTGTCGCTAAAGTAGTTGTACTCCAGCTTGTGCCCCAGGATGTTGC
CGTCCTCCTTGAAGTCGATGCCCTTCAGCTCGATGCGGTTCACCAGGGTGTCGCCCTCGAACTTCACCTC
GGCGCGGGTCTTGTAGTTGCCGTCGTCCTTGAAGAAGATGGTGCGCTCCTGGACGTAGCCTTCGGGCATG
GCGGACTTGAAGAAGTCGTGCTGCTTCATGTGGTCGGGGTAGCGGGCGAAGCACTGCACGCCCCAGGACA
GGGTGGTCACGAGGGTGGGCCAGGGCACGGGCAGCTTGCCGGTGGTGCAGATGAACTTCAGGGTCAGCTT
GCCGTAGGTGGCATCGCCCTCGCCCTCGCCGGACACGCTGAACTTGTGGCCGTTTACGTCGCCGTCCAGC
TCGACCAGGATGGGCACCACCCCGGTGAACAGCTCCTCGCCCTTGCTCACCATGGTGGCGACCGCGTCAC
GACACCTGTGTTCTGGCGGCAAACCCGTTGCGAAAAAGAACGTTCACGGCGACTACTGCACTTATATACG
GTTCTCCCCCACCCTCGGGAAAAAGGCGGAGCCAGTACACGACATCACTTTCCCAGTTTACCCCGCGCCA
CCTTCTCTAGGCACCGGTTCAATTGCCGACCCCTCCCCCCAACTTCTCGGGGACTGTGGGCGATGTGCGC
TCTGCCCACTGACGGGCACCGGAGCCACTCGAGAAAAAAAGCACCGACTCGGTGCCACTTTTTCAAGTTG
ATAACGGACTAGCCTTATTTAAACTTGCTATGCTGTTTCCAGCATAGCTCTTAAACCCGAGCTGCGCAAC
GCTTCCGGTGTTTCGTCCTTTCCACAAGATATATAAAGCCAAGAAATCGAAATACTTTCAAGTTACGGTA
AGCATATGATAGTCCATTTTAAAACATAATTTTAAAACTGCAAACTACCCAAGAAATTATTACTTTCTAC
GTCACGTATTTTGTACTAATATCTTTGTGTTTACAGTCAAATTAATTCCAATTATCTCTCTAACAGCCTT
GTATCGTATATGCAAATATGAAGGAATCATGGGAAATAGGCCCTCGGATCCTTCAATTCCGGCGCCTAGA
GAAGGAGTGAGGGCTGGATAAAGGGAGGATCGAGGCGGGGTCGAACGAGGAGGTTCAAGGGGGAGAGACG
GGGCGGATGGAGGAAGAGGAGGCGGAGGCTTAGGGTGTACAAAGGGCTTGACCCAGGGAGGGGGGTCAAA
AGCCAAGGCTTCCCAGGTCACGATGTAGGGGACCTGGTCTGGGTGTCCATGCGGGCCAGGTGAAAAGACC
TTGATCTTAACCTGGGTGATGAGGTCTCGGTTAAAGGTGCCGTCTCGCGGCCATCCGACGTTAAAGGTTG
GCCATTCTGCAGAGCAGAAGGTAACCCAACGTCTCTTCTTGACATCTACCGACTGGTTGTGAGCGATCCG
CTCGACATCTTTCCAGTGACCTAAGGTCAAACTTAAGGGAGTGGTAACAGTCTGGCCCTAATTTTCAGAC
AAATACAGAAACACAGTCAGACAGAGACAACACAGAACGATGCTGCAGCGCTGCAGCAGACAAGACGCGC
GGCTTCGGTTCCAAACCGAAAGCAAAAATTCAGACGGAGGCGGGAACTGTTTTAGGTTCTCGTCTCCTAC
CAGAACCACATATCCTGACGGGGTCGGATTCCACATCGACTCCCTTCCTCAGGTCGGGCCACAAAAACGG
CCCCCAAAGTCCCTGGGACGTCTCCCAGGGTTGCGGCCGGGTGTTCAGAACTCGTCAGTTCCACCACGGG
TCCGCCAGATACAGAGCTAGTTAGCTAACTAGTACAGACGCAGGCGCATAACATCAAACATAGACACTAG
ACAATCGGACAGACACAGATAAGTTGCTGGCCAGCTTACCTCCCGGTGGTGGGTCGGTGGTCCCTGGGCA
GGGGTCTCCAAATCCCGGACGAGCCCCCAAATGAAAGACCCCCGTCGTGGGTAGTCAATCACTCAGAGGA
GACCCTCCCAAGGAACAGCGAGACCACGATTCGGATGCAAACAGCAAGAGGCTTTATTGGGAATACGGGT
ACCCGGGCGACGCAGTCTATCGGAAGACTGGCGCGCCGAGTGAGGGGTTGTGGGCTCTTTTATTGAGCTC
TGCTTATATAGACCTCCCACCGTACACGCCTACCGCCCATTTGCGTCAATGGGGCGGAGTTGTTACGACA
TTTTGGAAAGTCCCGTTGATTTTGGTGCCAAAACAAACTCCCATTGACGTCAATGGGGTGGAGACTTGGA
AATCCCCGTGAGTCAAACCGCTATCCACGCCCATTGATGTACTGCCAAAACCGCATCACCATGGTAATAG
CGATGACTAATACGTAGATGTACTGCCAAGTAGGAAAGTCCCATAAGGTCATGTACTGGGCATAATGCCA
GGCGGGCCATTTACCGTCATTGACGTCAATAGGGGGCGTACTTGGCATATGATACACTTGATGTACTGCC
AAGTGGGCAGTTTACCGTAAATACTCCACCCATTGACGTCAATGGAAAGTCCCTATTGGCGTTACTATGG
GAACATACGTCATTATTGACGTCAATGGGCGGGGGTCGTTGGGCGGTCAGCCAGGCGGGCCATTTACCGT
AAGTTATGTAACGCGGAACTCCATATATGGGCTATGAACTAATGACCCCGTAATTGATTACTATTAATAA
CTAGTCAATAATCAATGTCAACATGGCGGTAATGTTGGACATGAGCCAATATAAATGTACATATTATGAT
ATGGATACAACGTATGCAATGGCCAAGCTAATTCTTGAAGACGAAAGGGCCTCGTGATACGCCTATTTTT
ATAGGTTAATGTCATGATAATAATGGTTTCTTAGACGTCAGGTGGCACTTTTCGGGGAAATGTGCGCGGA
ACCCCTATTTGTTTATTTTTCTAAATACATTCAAATATGTATCCGCTCATGAGACAATAACCCTGATAAA
TGCTTCAATAATATTGAAAAAGGAAGAGTATGAGTATTCAACATTTCCGTGTCGCCCTTATTCCCTTTTT
TGCGGCATTTTGCCTTCCTGTTTTTGCTCACCCAGAAACGCTGGTGAAAGTAAAAGATGCTGAAGATCAG
TTGGGTGCACGAGTGGGTTACATCGAACTGGATCTCAACAGCGGTAAGATCCTTGAGAGTTTTCGCCCCG
AAGAACGTTTTCCAATGATGAGCACTTTTAAAGTTCTGCTATGTGGCGCGGTATTATCCCGTGTTGACGC
CGGGCAAGAGCAACTCGGTCGCCGCATACACTATTCTCAGAATGACTTGGTTGAGTACTCACCAGTCACA
GAAAAGCATCTTACGGATGGCATGACAGTAAGAGAATTATGCAGTGCTGCCATAACCATGAGTGATAACA
CTGCGGCCAACTTACTTCTGACAACGATCGGAGGACCGAAGGAGCTAACCGCTTTTTTGCACAACATGGG
GGATCATGTAACTCGCCTTGATCGTTGGGAACCGGAGCTGAATGAAGCCATACCAAACGACGAGCGTGAC
ACCACGATGCCTGCAGCAATGGCAACAACGTTGCGCAAACTATTAACTGGCGAACTACTTACTCTAGCTT
CCCGGCAACAATTAATAGACTGGATGGAGGCGGATAAAGTTGCAGGACCACTTCTGCGCTCGGCCCTTCC
GGCTGGCTGGTTTATTGCTGATAAATCTGGAGCCGGTGAGCGTGGGTCTCGCGGTATCATTGCAGCACTG
GGGCCAGATGGTAAGCCCTCCCGTATCGTAGTTATCTACACGACGGGGAGTCAGGCAACTATGGATGAAC
GAAATAGACAGATCGCTGAGATAGGTGCCTCACTGATTAAGCATTGGTAACTGTCAGACCAAGTTTACTC
ATATATACTTTAGATTGATTTAAAACTTCATTTTTAATTTAAAAGGATCTAGGTGAAGATCCTTTTTGAT
AATCTCATGACCAAAATCCCTTAACGTGAGTTTTCGTTCCACTGAGCGTCAGACCCCGTAGAAAAGATCA
AAGGATCTTCTTGAGATCCTTTTTTTCTGCGCGTAATCTGCTGCTTGCAAACAAAAAAACCACCGCTACC
AGCGGTGGTTTGTTTGCCGGATCAAGAGCTACCAACTCTTTTTCCGAAGGTAACTGGCTTCAGCAGAGCG
CAGATACCAAATACTGTCCTTCTAGTGTAGCCGTAGTTAGGCCACCACTTCAAGAACTCTGTAGCACCGC
CTACATACCTCGCTCTGCTAATCCTGTTACCAGTGGCTGCTGCCAGTGGCGATAAGTCGTGTCTTACCGG
GTTGGACTCAAGACGATAGTTACCGGATAAGGCGCAGCGGTCGGGCTGAACGGGGGGTTCGTGCACACAG
CCCAGCTTGGAGCGAACGACCTACACCGAACTGAGATACCTACAGCGTGAGCTATGAGAAAGCGCCACGC
TTCCCGAAGGGAGAAAGGCGGACAGGTATCCGGTAAGCGGCAGGGTCGGAACAGGAGAGCGCACGAGGGA
GCTTCCAGGGGGAAACGCCTGGTATCTTTATAGTCCTGTCGGGTTTCGCCACCTCTGACTTGAGCGTCGA
TTTTTGTGATGCTCGTCAGGGGGGCGGAGCCTATGGAAAAACGCCAGCAACGCGGCCTTTTTACGGTTCC
TGGCCTTTTGCTGGCCTTTTGCTCACATGTTCTTTCCTGCGTTATCCCCTGATTCTGTGGATAACCGTAT
TACCGCCTTTGAGTGAGCTGATACCGCTCGCCGCAGCCGAACGACCGAGCGCAGCGAGTCAGTGAGCGAG
GAAGCGGAAGAGCGCCTGATGCGGTATTTTCTCCTTACGCATCTGTGCGGTATTTCACACC
Features (pLannotate 1.2.2; 18 found; start..end, strand, type, name):
     61..390     -  promoter       SV40 promoter: SV40 enhancer and early promoter
    407..445     -  misc_feature   bom (fragment): basis of mobility region from pBR322
    547..587     -  CDS            rop (fragment): Rop protein, which maintains plasmids at low copy number; rop
    656..1081    -  LTR            3' LTR (ΔU3): self-inactivating 3' long terminal repeat (LTR) from Moloney murine leukemia virus
   1123..1224    -  CDS            env (fragment): murine leukemia virus gPr80 envelope polyprotein precursor; env; proteolytically cleaved into gp70SU and p15TM subunits
   1224..1943    -  CDS            mTurquoise2: enhanced monomeric variant of CFP (Goedhart et al., 2012) mammalian codon-optimized
   1966..2177    -  promoter       EF-1α core promoter: core promoter for human elongation factor EF-1α
   2211..2278    -  misc_RNA       tracrRNA (fragment): trans-activating CRISPR RNA for the Streptococcus pyogenes CRISPR/Cas9 system
   2325..2565    -  promoter       U6 promoter: RNA polymerase III promoter for human U6 snRNA
   2581..2997    -  CDS            gag (truncated): truncated Moloney murine leukemia virus (MMLV) gag gene lacking the start codon
   3064..3338    -  misc_feature   MESV Ψ (fragment): packaging signal of murine embryonic stem cell virus
   3460..3635    -  LTR            5' LTR (truncated): truncated long terminal repeat from Moloney murine sarcoma virus
   3636..3839    -  promoter       CMV promoter: human cytomegalovirus (CMV) immediate early promoter
   3840..4219    -  enhancer       CMV enhancer: human cytomegalovirus immediate early enhancer
   4405..4509    +  promoter       AmpR promoter: bla
   4510..5370    +  CDS            AmpR: β-lactamase; bla; confers resistance to ampicillin, carbenicillin, and related antibiotics
   5541..6129    +  rep_origin     ori: high-copy-number ColE1/pMB1/pBR322/pUC origin of replication
   6315..55      -  misc_feature   bom (fragment) (across the origin): basis of mobility region from pBR322
