[The description below was written by a language model from this plasmid's Addgene catalogue record and pLannotate feature annotations shown in this document.]
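Description:
E42_gRunx3_gRNA3_dTet_mTurquoise2 is a self-inactivating gammaretroviral vector built on the pQCXIN backbone for delivering a CRISPR guide RNA against mouse Runx3 into mammalian cells. In bacteria it is maintained through a high-copy ColE1/pUC-type origin and selected with ampicillin via the β-lactamase gene. Short remnants of the pBR322 bom and rop regions and an SV40 enhancer/early promoter lie outside the viral unit as backbone carry-over.

The viral genome is transcribed in packaging cells from a hybrid 5' end in which the CMV enhancer and promoter are fused to a truncated murine sarcoma virus LTR. This is followed by a Ψ packaging signal and a truncated, start-codon-less gag segment that promotes encapsidation of the RNA. The 3' LTR carries a U3 deletion, so after reverse transcription and integration both LTRs are transcriptionally crippled and expression depends on the internal promoters.

Two internal cassettes sit between the packaging region and the 3' LTR. A human U6 RNA polymerase III promoter drives the 19-nucleotide Runx3-targeting spacer joined to the Streptococcus pyogenes Cas9 guide scaffold (annotated as a tracrRNA fragment). An EF-1α core promoter drives mTurquoise2, a monomeric cyan fluorescent protein that marks transduced cells for tracking or sorting.

No Cas9 coding sequence is annotated, so the nuclease must be supplied separately, for example by Cas9-expressing target cells. The "dTet" element of the name is not explained in the record. The associated publication concerns Runx1 and Runx3 function during mouse T-cell lineage commitment, which is consistent with using this vector for Runx3 disruption in that setting.
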