Addgene plasmid #189806: E42_gRunx3_gRNA3_dTet_mTurquoise2
Purpose: Retroviral delivery of guide RNA against mouse Runx3
Depositing lab: Ellen Rothenberg. Depositing organization: California Institute of Technology. Publication: Runx1 and Runx3 drive progenitor to T-lineage transcriptome conversion in mouse T cell commitment via dynamic genomic site switching. Shin B, Hosokawa H, Romero-Wolf M, Zhou W, Masuhara K, Tobin VR, Levanon D, Groner Y, Rothenberg EV. Proc Natl Acad Sci U S A. 2021 Jan 26;118(4). pii: 2019655118. doi: 10.1073/pnas.2019655118. PubMed 33479171.
Backbone
  Vector backbone: pQCXIN
  Vector type: Retroviral
Growth in bacteria
  Bacterial resistance: Ampicillin, 100 μg/mL
  Growth temperature: 37°C
  Growth strain: NEB Stable
  Copy number: Unknown
Gene/Insert
  Gene/Insert name: gRunx3_gRNA3
  gRNA/shRNA sequence: gaagcgttgcgcagctcgg
  Species: M. musculus (mouse)
  Insert size (bp): 19
  Entrez Gene: Runx3 (a.k.a. AML2, Cbfa3, Pebp2a3, Rx3)
  Cloning method: Unknown
Terms and licenses: Academic/Nonprofit Terms; Industry Terms: Not Available to Industry
How to cite: E42_gRunx3_gRNA3_dTet_mTurquoise2 was a gift from Ellen Rothenberg (Addgene plasmid # 189806 ; http://n2t.net/addgene:189806 ; RRID:Addgene_189806)
